Addgene plasmid #84961: pPTK002-2-pGAP
Purpose: Type 2, pGAP, Glyceraldehyde-3-phosphate dehydrogenase promoter
Depositing lab: Volker Sieber. Depositing organization: Technische Universitaet Muenchen (TUM). Publication: A Modular Toolkit for Generating Pichia pastoris Secretion Libraries. Obst U, Lu TK, Sieber V. ACS Synth Biol. 2017 Mar 15. doi: 10.1021/acssynbio.6b00337. PubMed 28252957.
Backbone
  Vector backbone: pYTK001-EntryVector
  Backbone manufacturer: Lee et al. (2015), ACS Synth. Biol. 4, 975–986.
  Backbone size w/o insert (bp): 1662
  Total vector size (bp): 2143
  Vector type: Yeast Expression, Synthetic Biology
Growth in bacteria
  Bacterial resistance: Chloramphenicol, 25 μg/mL
  Growth temperature: 37°C
  Growth strain: DH5alpha
  Copy number: High Copy
Gene/Insert
  Gene/Insert name: Glyceraldehyde-3-phosphate dehydrogenase promoter (alt name: pGAP)
  Species: Synthetic; Pichia pastoris
  Insert size (bp): 477
  Mutation: BsaI site removed (1805 c to g)
  Promoter: Non
  Cloning method: Restriction Enzyme; 5′ cloning site BsmBI (destroyed during cloning); 3′ cloning site BsmBI (destroyed during cloning)
  Sequencing primers: 5′ ccttttgctggccttttgctc; 3′ ccagtaatgacctcagaactcc
Terms and licenses: Academic/Nonprofit Terms; Industry Terms: Not Available to Industry
Depositor comments: Design of this plasmid was performed according to the described Methods in Lee et al. 2015 (A Highly Characterized Yeast Toolkit for Modular, Multipart Assembly) and this plasmid is compatible with the existing toolkit (MoClo-YTK, Kit number 1000000061)
How to cite: pPTK002-2-pGAP was a gift from Volker Sieber (Addgene plasmid # 84961 ; http://n2t.net/addgene:84961 ; RRID:Addgene_84961)
