[The description below was written by a language model from this plasmid's Addgene catalogue record and the feature table of its GenBank file.]
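Description:
pPTK002-2-pGAP is a small (about 2.1 kb) part-storage plasmid from a modular cloning toolkit for Pichia pastoris, built in the pYTK001 entry vector of the MoClo yeast toolkit and designed to be compatible with that system. It is not an expression vector in its own right. It carries no yeast origin, yeast selection marker or coding sequence, and serves only to hold a single standardised DNA part for later assembly. In E. coli it is maintained by a high-copy ColE1/pUC-type origin and selected through a chloramphenicol acetyltransferase gene (CmR). A minimal phage lambda t0 terminator lies just downstream of the insert, between it and the resistance cassette.

The stored part is the 477 bp promoter of the P. pastoris glyceraldehyde-3-phosphate dehydrogenase gene (pGAP), widely used as a strong constitutive promoter in this host. It is formatted as a "Type 2" part, the promoter position in the toolkit's assembly scheme. The fragment was inserted into the entry vector through BsmBI sites that were destroyed in the process. An internal BsaI site was removed by a single C-to-G substitution, a domestication step that keeps the part intact during BsaI-based Golden Gate reactions.

In use, the promoter is released and joined in defined order with other toolkit parts, such as coding sequences, terminators and vector modules, to build transcription units. The associated publication describes the toolkit as a means of generating P. pastoris secretion libraries, so this plasmid supplies one of the promoter options for those combinatorial assemblies.
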