LOCUS       Exported 2143 bp ds-DNA circular SYN 12-MAY-2021
DEFINITION  Type 2, pGAP, Glyceraldehyde-3-phosphate dehydrogenase promoter.
ACCESSION   .
VERSION     .
KEYWORDS    pPTK002-2-pGAP
SOURCE      synthetic DNA construct
  ORGANISM  synthetic DNA construct
REFERENCE   1 (bases 1 to 2143)
  AUTHORS   Obst U, Lu TK, Sieber V
  TITLE     A Modular Toolkit for Generating Pichia pastoris Secretion
            Libraries.
  JOURNAL   ACS Synth Biol. 2017 Mar 15. doi: 10.1021/acssynbio.6b00337.
  PUBMED    28252957
REFERENCE   2 (bases 1 to 2143)
  AUTHORS   .
  TITLE     Direct Submission
  JOURNAL   Exported May 12, 2021 from SnapGene Server 1.1.58
            http://www.snapgene.com
FEATURES             Location/Qualifiers
     source          1..2143
                     /organism="synthetic DNA construct"
                     /mol_type="other DNA"
     promoter        1..477
                     /label=GAP promoter
                     /note="promoter for Pichia pastoris
                     glyceraldehyde-3-phosphate dehydrogenase"
     terminator      495..529
                     /label=lambda t0 terminator
                     /note="minimal transcription terminator from phage lambda
                     (Scholtissek and Grosse, 1987)"
     CDS             complement(600..1259)
                     /codon_start=1
                     /gene="cat"
                     /product="chloramphenicol acetyltransferase"
                     /label=CmR
                     /note="confers resistance to chloramphenicol"
                     /translation="MEKKITGYTTVDISQWHRKEHFEAFQSVAQCTYNQTVQLDITAFL
                     KTVKKNKHKFYPAFIHILARLMNAHPEFRMAMKDGELVIWDSVHPCYTVFHEQTETFSS
                     LWSEYHDDFRQFLHIYSQDVACYGENLAYFPKGFIENMFFVSANPWVSFTSFDLNVANM
                     DNFFAPVFTMGKYYTQGDKVLMPLAIQVHHAVCDGFHVGRMLNELQQYCDEWQGGA"
     primer_bind     1174..1193
                     /label=CAT-R
                     /note="Chloramphenicol resistance gene, reverse primer"
     rep_origin      1441..2029
                     /direction=RIGHT
                     /label=ori
                     /note="high-copy-number ColE1/pMB1/pBR322/pUC origin of
                     replication"
     primer_bind     1930..1949
                     /label=pBR322ori-F
                     /note="pBR322 origin, forward primer"
ORIGIN
        1 tttttgtaga aatgtcttgg tgtcctcgtc caatcaggta gccatctctg aaatatctgg
       61 ctccgttgca actccgaacg acctgctggc aacgtaaaat tctccggggt aaaacttaaa
      121 tgtggagtaa tggaaccaga aacgtgtctt cccttctctc tccttccacc gcccgttacc
      181 gtccctagga aattttactc tgctggagag cttcttctac ggcccccttg cagcaatgct
      241 cttcccagca ttacgttgcg ggtaaaacgg aggtcgtgta cccgacctag cagcccaggg
      301 atggaaaagt cccggccgtc gctggcaata atagcgggcg gacgcatgtc atgagattat
      361 tggaaaccac cagaatcgaa tataaaaggc gaacaccttt cccaattttg gtttctcctg
      421 acccaaagac tttaaattta atttatttgt ccctatttca atcaattgaa caactattat
      481 gtgagaccag accaataaaa aacgcccggc ggcaaccgag cgttctgaac aaatccagat
      541 ggagttctga ggtcattact ggatctatca acaggagtcc aagcgagctc gatatcaaat
      601 tacgccccgc cctgccactc atcgcagtac tgttgtaatt cattaagcat tctgccgaca
      661 tggaagccat cacaaacggc atgatgaacc tgaatcgcca gcggcatcag caccttgtcg
      721 ccttgcgtat aatatttgcc catggtgaaa acgggggcga agaagttgtc catattggcc
      781 acgtttaaat caaaactggt gaaactcacc cagggattgg ctgaaacgaa aaacatattc
      841 tcaataaacc ctttagggaa ataggccagg ttttcaccgt aacacgccac atcttgcgaa
      901 tatatgtgta gaaactgccg gaaatcgtcg tggtattcac tccagagcga tgaaaacgtt
      961 tcagtttgct catggaaaac ggtgtaacaa gggtgaacac tatcccatat caccagctca
     1021 ccgtctttca ttgccatacg aaattccgga tgagcattca tcaggcgggc aagaatgtga
     1081 ataaaggccg gataaaactt gtgcttattt ttctttacgg tctttaaaaa ggccgtaata
     1141 tccagctgaa cggtctggtt ataggtacat tgagcaactg actgaaatgc ctcaaaatgt
     1201 tctttacgat gccattggga tatatcaacg gtggtatatc cagtgatttt tttctccatt
     1261 ttagcttcct tagctcctga aaatctcgat aactcaaaaa atacgcccgg tagtgatctt
     1321 atttcattat ggtgaaagtt ggaacctctt acgtgcccga tcaatcatga ccaaaatccc
     1381 ttaacgtgag ttttcgttcc actgagcgtc agaccccgta gaaaagatca aaggatcttc
     1441 ttgagatcct ttttttctgc gcgtaatctg ctgcttgcaa acaaaaaaac caccgctacc
     1501 agcggtggtt tgtttgccgg atcaagagct accaactctt tttccgaagg taactggctt
     1561 cagcagagcg cagataccaa atactgttct tctagtgtag ccgtagttag gccaccactt
     1621 caagaactct gtagcaccgc ctacatacct cgctctgcta atcctgttac cagtggctgc
     1681 tgccagtggc gataagtcgt gtcttaccgg gttggactca agacgatagt taccggataa
     1741 ggcgcagcgg tcgggctgaa cggggggttc gtgcacacag cccagcttgg agcgaacgac
     1801 ctacaccgaa ctgagatacc tacagcgtga gctatgagaa agcgccacgc ttcccgaagg
     1861 gagaaaggcg gacaggtatc cggtaagcgg cagggtcgga acaggagagc gcacgaggga
     1921 gcttccaggg ggaaacgcct ggtatcttta tagtcctgtc gggtttcgcc acctctgact
     1981 tgagcgtcga tttttgtgat gctcgtcagg ggggcggagc ctatggaaaa acgccagcaa
     2041 cgcggccttt ttacggttcc tggccttttg ctggcctttt gctcacatgt tctttcctgc
     2101 gttatcccct gattctgtgg ataaccgtag tcggtctcaa acg
//
